>Addgene plasmid #137670 | pFREE019Env | addgene full sequence | sequence record 273354 | Addgene NGS Result
GACGGATCGGGAGATCTCCCGATCCCCTATGGTGCACTCTCAGTACAATCTGCTCTGATGCCGCATAGTT
AAGCCAGTATCTGCTCCCTGCTTGTGTGTTGGAGGTCGCTGAGTAGTGCGCGAGCAAAATTTAAGCTACA
ACAAGGCAAGGCTTGACCGACAATTGCATGAAGAATCTGCTTAGGGTTAGGCGTTTTGCGCTGCTTCGCG
ATGTACGGGCCAGATATACGCGTTGACATTGATTATTGACTAGTTATTAATAGTAATCAATTACGGGGTC
ATTAGTTCATAGCCCATATATGGAGTTCCGCGTTACATAACTTACGGTAAATGGCCCGCCTGGCTGACCG
CCCAACGACCCCCGCCCATTGACGTCAATAATGACGTATGTTCCCATAGTAACGCCAATAGGGACTTTCC
ATTGACGTCAATGGGTGGAGTATTTACGGTAAACTGCCCACTTGGCAGTACATCAAGTGTATCATATGCC
AAGTACGCCCCCTATTGACGTCAATGACGGTAAATGGCCCGCCTGGCATTATGCCCAGTACATGACCTTA
TGGGACTTTCCTACTTGGCAGTACATCTACGTATTAGTCATCGCTATTACCATGGTGATGCGGTTTTGGC
AGTACATCAATGGGCGTGGATAGCGGTTTGACTCACGGGGATTTCCAAGTCTCCACCCCATTGACGTCAA
TGGGAGTTTGTTTTGGCACCAAAATCAACGGGACTTTCCAAAATGTCGTAACAACTCCGCCCCATTGACG
CAAATGGGCGGTAGGCGTGTACGGTGGGAGGTCTATATAAGCAGAGCTCTCTGGCTAACTAGAGAACCCA
CTGCTTACTGGCTTATCGAAATTAATACGACTCACTATAGGGAGACCCAAGCTGGCTAGTTAAGCTTGGT
ACCGAGCTCGGATCCAGTACCCTTCACCGATCAAGCTTTAGGCATCTCCTATGGCAGGAAGAAGCGGAAG
CACCGACGAGGAACTCCTCAGAGCAGTAAGGATCATCAAACTCCTCTACCAAAGCAGTAAGTAATATATG
TAATGTCACCCTTGGAAATTAGTGCAATAACAGGACTAGTAATAGCGCTAATCTTAGCAATAGTAGTGTG
GACTATAGTAGCTATAGAAGTTAGGAAAATACTAAGGCAAAGAAAAATAGACAGGTTAATTAAGAGAATA
AGAGAAAGAGCAGAAGACAGTGGAAATGAGAGTGAAGGGGACACAGATGAGTTGGCCAAACTTGTGGAAA
TGGGGGACTTTGATCCTTGGGTTGGTGATAATTTGTAGTGCCTCAGACAACTTGTGGGTTACAGTTTATT
ATGGGGTCCCTGTATGGAAAGATGCAGATACCACCCTATTTTGTGCATCAGATGCCAAAGCACAAGAGAC
AGAAGCGCACAATGTCTGGGCCACACATGCCTGTGTACCCACAGACCCCAACCCACAAGAAATATACATG
GAAAATGTAACAGAAAATTTTAACATGTGGAAAAATAACATGGTAGAGCAGATGCAGGAGGATGTAATCA
GTTTATGGGATCAAAGTCTACAGCCATGTGTAAAGCTAACTCCTCTCTGCGTAACTTTAAATTGTACTGA
TGCTAAAGTGATCCTTGACACAAACACAACCCAAGCCCCAAGCACAAACACAACCACCACAAACACAACC
ACTGTCCCTAGAGTAAACACAACAGACGAAGTAAAAAACTGTTCTTTTAATACAACCACAGTAATAAGAG
ATAAGAAGCAGAAGGTCCATGCACTTTTTTATAGGCTTGATATAGTACCAATAGATAACAGTGGTCAAAT
GGATAACAGTAGTAGTAGGGAGTATAGGTTAATAAATTGTAATACTTCAGTTATTAAGCAGGCTTGTCCA
AAAATATCCTTTGATCCAATTCCTATACATTATTGTACTCCTGCTGGTTATGTGATTTTAAAGTGTAATG
ATAAGAAGTTCAATGGGACAGGGCCATGTAGAAATGTCAGCTCAGTACAATGCACACATGGAATTAAGCC
AGTGGTATCAACTCAATTGCTGTTAAATGGCAGTCTAGCTGAAGAAGATATAATAATCAGATCTGAAAAT
CTCACAAACAATGCAAAAACCATAATAGTGCACCTTAATAAATCTGTAGAAATCAATTGTACCAGACCCT
CCAACAATACAAGAAAAGGTACAACTATAGGACCAGGACAAGTATTCTATAGAACGGGAGAAATAATAGG
AGATATAAGACAAGCACATTGTGAGATTAATGGAACAAAATGGAAGGAAGTGTTAACACAGGTAGCTAAA
GAATTACAAAAGCACTTTAACAATAAGCCAATAAAATTTCAACCACCCTCAGGAGGAGATCTAGAAATTA
CAACTCATCATTTCAATTGTAGAGGGGAATTTTTCTATTGCAATACATCAAACCTGTTTAATAGTACTTA
TAATAACACTGAGTTAACTGTAGGTAATAATACTGATAATGATACTATCACGCTTCCATGCAGGATAAAG
CAAATTATAAACATGTGGCAGGGAGCAGGACAAGCAATGTATGCTCCTCCCATCAGTGGAAAAATTAATT
GTATATCAAATATTACAGGAATATTATTGACAAGAGATGGTGGTAATAATGCAACAAATGAAGAGATCTT
CAGACCTGAAGGAGGAAATATAAAGGACAATTGGAGAAGTGAATTATATAAATATAAAGTAGTACAAATT
GAACCACTAGGAATAGCACCCACCAGGGCAAAGAGAAGAGTGGTGGAGAGAGAAAAAAGAGCAGTGGGAA
TAGGAGCTATGATCTTTGGGTTCTTAGGAGCAGCCGGAAGCACTATGGGCGCAGCGTCAATAACGCTGAC
GGTACAGGCCAGACAATTATTGTCTGGTATAGTGCAACAGCAAAACAATTTGCTGAGGGCTATAGAGGCG
CAGCAGCATATGTTGCAACTCACAGTCTGGGGCATTAAACAGCTCCAGGCAAGAGTCCTGGCTGTGGAAA
GATACCTAAAGGATCAAAAGTTCCTAGGACTTTGGGGCTGCTCTGGAAAAATCATCTGCACCACTGCTGT
GCCCTGGAACTCCACTTGGAGTAATAAATCTTTTGATGAGATTTGGAACAACATGACATGGGCAGAATGG
GAAAGAGAAATTAGCAATTACACAAACCAAATATATGACATACTTACAGAATCACAGAACCAGCAGGACA
GGAATGAAAAGGATTTGTTAGAATTAGATAAATGGACAAGTCTGTGGAGTTGGTTTGACATAACAAATTG
GCTGTGGTATATAAAAATATTTATAATGATAGTAGGAGGTTTAATAGGTTTAAGAATAATTTTTGCTGTG
CTTTCTATAGTAAATAGAGTTAGGCAGGGTTACTCACCTTTGTCTTTCCAGATCCCTACCCATCAGCAGA
GGGAACCAGACAGGCCCGAAAGAACCGAAGAAGGAGGTGGCGAGCAAGGCAGAGACAGATCCGTGAGATT
AGTGAGCGGGTTCTTAGCGCTTGCGTGGGACGACCTACGGAGCCTGTGCCTCTTCAGCTACCACCTCTTG
AGAAACTTCATCTCGATTGCAGCGAGGACTGTGGAACTTCTGGGACGCAGCAGCCTCAAGGGACTGAGAC
GGGGGTGGGAAGGTCTTAAATATCTAGGGAATCTTCTGTTATATTGGGGCCAGGAACTAAAAATTAGTGC
TATCTCTTTGCTTGATGCCACAGCAATAACAATAGCGGGGTGGACAGATAGGATTATAGAACTAGCACAA
GGAGTTGGGAGAGCCATTCTACATATACCTAGGAGAATCAGACAGGGGTTGGAAAGGGCTTTGCTATAAC
ATGGGAAGCAAGTGGTCAAAAAGTTGGCCTCAGGTCAGAGATAGAATAAAGCAAACTCCTCCAGCAGCAG
AAGGAGTAGGAGCAGTATCTCAAGACGGATCCAGCTAAGGGTCAAGACAATTCTGCAGATATCCAGCACA
GTGGCGGCCGCTCGAGTCTAGAGGGCCCGCGGTTCGAAGGTAAGCCTATCCCTAACCCTCTCCTCGGTCT
CGATTCTACGCGTACCGGTCATCATCACCATCACCATTGAGTTTAAACCCGCTGATCAGCCTCGACTGTG
CCTTCTAGTTGCCAGCCATCTGTTGTTTGCCCCTCCCCCGTGCCTTCCTTGACCCTGGAAGGTGCCACTC
CCACTGTCCTTTCCTAATAAAATGAGGAAATTGCATCGCATTGTCTGAGTAGGTGTCATTCTATTCTGGG
GGGTGGGGTGGGGCAGGACAGCAAGGGGGAGGATTGGGAAGACAATAGCAGGCATGCTGGGGATGCGGTG
GGCTCTATGGCTTCTGAGGCGGAAAGAACCAGCTGGGGCTCTAGGGGGTATCCCC
[124 nt withheld, positions 4396-4519]
C
[91 nt withheld, positions 4521-4611]
A
[49 nt withheld, positions 4613-4661]
CCTTTGACGTTGGAGTCCACGTTCTTT
[37 nt withheld, positions 4689-4725]
ACCCTATCTCGGTCTATTCTTTTGATTTATAAGGGATTTTGCCGATTTCGGCCTATTGGTTAAAAAATGA
GCTGATTTAACAAAAATTTAACGCGAATTAATTCTGTGGAATGTGTGTCAGTTAGGGTGTGGAAAGTCCC
CAGGCTCCCCAGCAGGCAGAAGTATGCAAAGCATGCATCTCAATTAGTCAGCAACCAGGTGTGGAAAGTC
CCCAGGCTCCCCAGCAGGCAGAAGTATGCAAAGCATGCATCTCAATTAGTCAGCAACCATAGTCCCGCCC
CTAACTCCGCCCATCCCGCCCCTAACTCCGCCCAGTTCCGCCCATTCTCCGCCCCATGGCTGACTAATTT
TTTTTATTTATGCAGAGGCCGAGGCCGCCTCTGCCTCTGAGCTATTCCAGAAGTAGTGAGGAGGCTTTTT
TGGAGGCCTAGGCTTTTGCAAAAAGCTCCCGGGAGCTTGTATATCCATTTTCGGATCTGATCAAGAGACA
GGATGAGGATCGTTTCGCATGATTGAACAAGATGGATTGCACGCAGGTTCTCCGGCCGCTTGGGTGGAGA
GGCTATTCGGCTATGACTGGGCACAACAGACAATCGGCTGCTCTGATGCCGCCGTGTTCCGGCTGTCAGC
GCAGGGGCGCCCGGTTCTTTTTGTCAAGACCGACCTGTCCGGTGCCCTGAATGAACTGCAGGACGAGGCA
GCGCGGCTATCGTGGCTGGCCACGACGGGCGTTCCTTGCGCAGCTGTGCTCGACGTTGTCACTGAAGCGG
GAAGGGACTGGCTGCTATTGGGCGAAGTGCCGGGGCAGGATCTCCTGTCATCTCACCTTGCTCCTGCCGA
GAAAGTATCCATCATGGCTGATGCAATGCGGCGGCTGCATACGCTTGATCCGGCTACCTGCCCATTCGAC
CACCAAGCGAAACATCGCATCGAGCGAGCACGTACTCGGATGGAAGCCGGTCTTGTCGATCAGGATGATC
TGGACGAAGAGCATCAGGGGCTCGCGCCAGCCGAACTGTTCGCCAGGCTCAAGGCGCGCATGCCCGACGG
CGAGGATCTCGTCGTGACCCATGGCGATGCCTGCTTGCCGAATATCATGGTGGAAAATGGCCGCTTTTCT
GGATTCATCGACTGTGGCCGGCTGGGTGTGGCGGACCGCTATCAGGACATAGCGTTGGCTACCCGTGATA
TTGCTGAAGAGCTTGGCGGCGAATGGGCTGACCGCTTCCTCGTGCTTTACGGTATCGCCGCTCCCGATTC
GCAGCGCATCGCCTTCTATCGCCTTCTTGACGAGTTCTTCTGAGCGGGACTCTGGGGTTCGCGAAATGAC
CGACCAAGCGACGCCCAACCTGCCATCACGAGATTTCGATTCCACCGCCGCCTTCTATGAAAGGTTGGGC
TTCGGAATCGTTTTCCGGGACGCCGGCTGGATGATCCTCCAGCGCGGGGATCTCATGCTGGAGTTCTTCG
CCCACCCCAACTTGTTTATTGCAGCTTATAATGGTTACAAATAAAGCAATAGCATCACAAATTTCACAAA
TAAAGCATTTTTTTCACTGCATTCTAGTTGTGGTTTGTCCAAACTCATCAATGTATCTTATCATGTCTGT
ATACCGTCGACCTCTAGCTAGAGCTTGGCGTAATCATGGTCATAGCTGTTTCCTGTGTGAAATTGTTATC
CGCTCACAATTCCACACAACATACGAGCCGGAAGCATAAAGTGTAAAGCCTGGGGTGCCTAATGAGTGAG
CTAACTCACATTAATTGCGTTGCGCTCACTGCCCGCTTTCCAGTCGGGAAACCTGTCGTGCCAGCTGCAT
TAATGAATCGGCCAACGCGCGGGGAGAGGCGGTTTGCGTATTGGGCGCTCTTCCGCTTCCTCGCTCACTG
ACTCGCTGCGCTCGGTCGTTCGGCTGCGGCGAGCGGTATCAGCTCACTCAAAGGCGGTAATACGGTTATC
CACAGAATCAGGGGATAACGCAGGAAAGAACATGTGAGCAAAAGGCCAGCAAAAGGCCAGGAACCGTAAA
AAGGCCGCGTTGCTGGCGTTTTTCCATAGGCTCCGCCCCCCTGACGAGCATCACAAAAATCGACGCTCAA
GTCAGAGGTGGCGAAACCCGACAGGACTATAAAGATACCAGGCGTTTCCCCCTGGAAGCTCCCTCGTGCG
CTCTCCTGTTCCGACCCTGCCGCTTACCGGATACCTGTCCGCCTTTCTCCCTTCGGGAAGCGTGGCGCTT
TCTCATAGCTCACGCTGTAGGTATCTCAGTTCGGTGTAGGTCGTTCGCTCCAAGCTGGGCTGTGTGCACG
AACCCCCCGTTCAGCCCGACCGCTGCGCCTTATCCGGTAACTATCGTCTTGAGTCCAACCCGGTAAGACA
CGACTTATCGCCACTGGCAGCAGCCACTGGTAACAGGATTAGCAGAGCGAGGTATGTAGGCGGTGCTACA
GAGTTCTTGAAGTGGTGGCCTAACTACGGCTACACTAGAAGAACAGTATTTGGTATCTGCGCTCTGCTGA
AGCCAGTTACCTTCGGAAAAAGAGTTGGTAGCTCTTGATCCGGCAAACAAACCACCGCTGGTAGCGGTGG
TTTTTTTGTTTGCAAGCAGCAGATTACGCGCAGAAAAAAAGGATCTCAAGAAGATCCTTTGATCTTTTCT
ACGGGGTCTGACGCTCAGTGGAACGAAAACTCACGTTAAGGGATTTTGGTCATGAGATTATCAAAAAGGA
TCTTCACCTAGATCCTTTTAAATTAAAAATGAAGTTTTAAATCAATCTAAAGTATATATGAGTAAACTTG
GTCTGACAGTTACCAATGCTTAATCAGTGAGGCACCTATCTCAGCGATCTGTCTATTTCGTTCATCCATA
GTTGCCTGACTCCCCGTCGTGTAGATAACTACGATACGGGAGGGCTTACCATCTGGCCCCAGTGCTGCAA
TGATACCGCGAGACCCACGCTCACCGGCTCCAGATTTATCAGCAATAAACCAGCCAGCCGGAAGGGCCGA
GCGCAGAAGTGGTCCTGCAACTTTATCCGCCTCCATCCAGTCTATTAATTGTTGCCGGGAAGCTAGAGTA
AGTAGTTCGCCAGTTAATAGTTTGCGCAACGTTGTTGCCATTGCTACAGGCATCGTGGTGTCACGCTCGT
CGTTTGGTATGGCTTCATTCAGCTCCGGTTCCCAACGATCAAGGCGAGTTACATGATCCCCCATGTTGTG
CAAAAAAGCGGTTAGCTCCTTCGGTCCTCCGATCGTTGTCAGAAGTAAGTTGGCCGCAGTGTTATCACTC
ATGGTTATGGCAGCACTGCATAATTCTCTTACTGTCATGCCATCCGTAAGATGCTTTTCTGTGACTGGTG
AGTACTCAACCAAGTCATTCTGAGAATAGTGTATGCGGCGACCGAGTTGCTCTTGCCCGGCGTCAATACG
GGATAATACCGCGCCACATAGCAGAACTTTAAAAGTGCTCATCATTGGAAAACGTTCTTCGGGGCGAAAA
CTCTCAAGGATCTTACCGCTGTTGAGATCCAGTTCGATGTAACCCACTCGTGCACCCAACTGATCTTCAG
CATCTTTTACTTTCACCAGCGTTTCTGGGTGAGCAAAAACAGGAAGGCAAAATGCCGCAAAAAAGGGAAT
AAGGGCGACACGGAAATGTTGAATACTCATACTCTTCCTTTTTCAATATTATTGAAGCATTTATCAGGGT
TATTGTCTCATGAGCGGATACATATTTGAATGTATTTAGAAAAATAAACAAATAGGGGTTCCGCGCACAT
TTCCCCGAAAAGTGCCACCTGACGTC
Features (pLannotate 1.2.2; 23 found; start..end, strand, type, name):
     28..80      -  misc_feature   bom (fragment): basis of mobility region from pBR322
    235..614     +  enhancer       CMV enhancer: human cytomegalovirus immediate early enhancer
    615..818     +  promoter       CMV promoter: human cytomegalovirus (CMV) immediate early promoter
    814..847     +  LTR            5' LTR (truncated) (fragment): truncated 5' long terminal repeat (LTR) from HIV-1
    863..881     +  promoter       T7 promoter: promoter for bacteriophage T7 RNA polymerase
    927..1037    +  CDS            tat (fragment): TAT_HV112 - Experimental evidence at protein level: Swiss-Prot protein existence level 1. Extracellular circulating Tat can be endocytosed by surrounding uninfected cells via the binding to several surface receptors such as CD26, CXCR4, heparan sulfate proteoglycans (HSPG) or LDLR. Neurons are rarely infected, but they internalize Tat via their LDLR. Through its interaction with nuclear HATs, Tat is potentially able to control the acetylation-dependent cellular gene expression. Modulates the expression of many cellular genes involved in cell survival, proliferation or in coding for cytokines o
   1216..3846    +  CDS            env: ENV_HV1W1 - Experimental evidence at protein level: Swiss-Prot protein existence level 1. [Transmembrane protein gp41]: Acts as a class I viral fusion protein. Under the current model, the protein has at least 3 conformational states: pre-fusion native state, pre-hairpin intermediate state, and post-fusion hairpin state. During fusion of viral and target intracellular membranes, the coiled coil regions (heptad repeats) assume a trimer-of-hairpins structure, positioning the fusion peptide in close proximity to the C-terminal region of the ectodomain. The formation of this structure appears to d
   3851..3946    +  CDS            nef (fragment): NEF_HV1Z2 - Experimental evidence at protein level: Swiss-Prot protein existence level 1. Extracellular Nef protein targets CD4(+) T-lymphocytes for apoptosis by interacting with CXCR4 surface receptors. From Human immunodeficiency virus type 1 group M subtype D (isolate Z2/CDC-Z34) (HIV-1).
   4029..4070    +  CDS            V5 tag: epitope tag from simian virus 5
   4126..4350    +  polyA_signal   bGH poly(A) signal: bovine growth hormone polyadenylation signal
   4354..4375    +  promoter       SV40 promoter (fragment): SV40 enhancer and early promoter
   4396..4824    +  rep_origin     f1 ori (sequence partly withheld): f1 bacteriophage origin of replication; arrow indicates direction of (+) strand synthesis
   4838..5167    +  promoter       SV40 promoter: SV40 enhancer and early promoter
   5234..6025    +  CDS            neo: KKA2_KLEPN - Also known as kan, nptII. Experimental evidence at protein level: Swiss-Prot protein existence level 1. Resistance to kanamycin, neomycin, paromomycin, ribostamycin, butirosin and gentamicin B. From Klebsiella pneumoniae.
   6051..6209    +  CDS            ble (fragment): BLE_KLEPN - Experimental evidence at protein level: Swiss-Prot protein existence level 1. Binding protein with a strong affinity to the bleomycin family of antibiotics. Binds to CL990; an antimitotic-antibiotic compound. From Klebsiella pneumoniae.
   6204..6325    +  polyA_signal   SV40 poly(A) signal: SV40 polyadenylation signal
   6398..6414    -  protein_bind   lac operator: The lac repressor binds to the lac operator to inhibit transcription in E. coli. This inhibition can be relieved by adding lactose or isopropyl-β-D-thiogalactopyranoside (IPTG). lac repressor encoded by lacI
   6422..6452    -  promoter       lac promoter: promoter for the E. coli lac operon
   6467..6488    -  protein_bind   CAP binding site: CAP binding activates transcription in the presence of cAMP. E. coli catabolite activator protein
   6501..6593    -  CDS            lacI (fragment): lac repressor; lacI; The lac repressor binds to the lac operator to inhibit transcription in E. coli. This inhibition can be relieved by adding lactose or isopropyl-β-D-thiogalactopyranoside (IPTG).
   6776..7364    -  rep_origin     ori: high-copy-number ColE1/pMB1/pBR322/pUC origin of replication
   7535..8395    -  CDS            AmpR: β-lactamase; bla; confers resistance to ampicillin, carbenicillin, and related antibiotics
   8396..8500    -  promoter       AmpR promoter: bla
