[The description below was written by a language model from this plasmid's Addgene catalogue record and pLannotate feature annotations shown in this document.]
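Description:
pFREE019Env is a mammalian expression plasmid built on the Invitrogen pcDNA3.1D/V5-His-TOPO backbone that carries a patient-derived HIV-1 envelope glycoprotein gene. According to the record, viral RNA from samples of HIV-1-infected patients in Singapore was reverse transcribed and the env region was inserted by TOPO cloning. The full sequence is about 8.5 kb. In bacteria the plasmid is maintained at high copy from a ColE1/pUC-type origin with ampicillin selection through the β-lactamase gene. An f1 origin is also present, which permits single-stranded DNA production. For mammalian cells, a neomycin phosphotransferase cassette driven by the SV40 early promoter and ended by the SV40 poly(A) signal allows G418 selection of stable transfectants.

The payload sits downstream of the human CMV immediate-early enhancer and promoter and is terminated by the bovine growth hormone polyadenylation signal. A T7 promoter lies just upstream of the insert. The annotated env open reading frame spans roughly 2.6 kb, consistent with the stated insert size, and encodes the gp160 precursor that gives rise to the gp120 surface and gp41 fusion subunits. The cloned fragment extends slightly beyond env on both sides, since short tat and nef fragments flank it, as expected for an amplicon taken from the viral genome. The backbone's V5 epitope sequence is annotated downstream, but it lies beyond the nef fragment, and the record does not indicate that Env is expressed as a tagged fusion.

The associated study compared HIV-1 subtypes CRF01_AE and B for use of low CCR5 levels, Maraviroc susceptibility and potential N-glycosylation sites. That points to use of this clone for expressing a primary-isolate Env in functional assays of coreceptor use and entry inhibition. The record does not state which subtype this particular clone belongs to.
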