Addgene plasmid #137670: pFREE019Env
Purpose: Express HIV Env which is isolated a from IRB approved HIV infected patient samples from Singapore and cloned into expression vector (pcDNA 3.1)
Depositing lab: Anjali Joshi. Depositing organization: Texas Tech University Health Sciences Center El Paso. Publication: HIV-1 subtype CRF01_AE and B differ in utilization of low levels of CCR5, Maraviroc susceptibility and potential N-glycosylation sites. Joshi A, Cox EK, Sedano MJ, Punke EB, Lee RT, Maurer-Stroh S, Kaur P, Ng OT, Garg H. Virology. 2017 Dec;512:222-233. doi: 10.1016/j.virol.2017.09.026. Epub 2017 Oct 9. PubMed 29020646.
Backbone
  Vector backbone: pcDNA3.1D/V5-His-TOPO
  Backbone manufacturer: Invitrogen
  Vector type: Mammalian Expression
  Selectable markers: Neomycin (select with G418)
Growth in bacteria
  Bacterial resistance: Ampicillin, 100 μg/mL
  Growth temperature: 37°C
  Growth strain: DH5alpha
  Copy number: High Copy
Gene/Insert
  Gene/Insert name: HIV-1 Envelope Glycoprotein
  Species: HIV-1
  Insert size (bp): 2634
  GenBank ID: KY213720.1
  Entrez Gene: env (a.k.a. HIV1gp8)
  Cloning method: TOPO Cloning
Terms and licenses: Academic/Nonprofit Terms; Industry Terms: Not Available to Industry
Depositor comments: HIV-1 infected Patient Samples from Singapore, reverse transcribed RNA cloned into expression vector
How to cite: pFREE019Env was a gift from Anjali Joshi (Addgene plasmid # 137670 ; http://n2t.net/addgene:137670 ; RRID:Addgene_137670)
