>Addgene plasmid #137670 | pFREE019Env | depositor partial sequence | sequence record 265802 | Env Sequence only
ATGAGAGTGAAGGGGACACAGATGAGTTGGCCAAACTTGTGGAAATGGGGGACTTTGATCCTTGGGTTGG
TGATAATTTGTAGTGCCTCAGACAACTTGTGGGTTACAGTTTATTATGGGGTCCCTGTATGGAAAGATGC
AGATACCACCCTATTTTGTGCATCAGATGCCAAAGCACAAGAGACAGAAGCGCACAATGTCTGGGCCACA
CATGCCTGTGTACCCACAGACCCCAACCCACAAGAAATATACATGGAAAATGTAACAGAAAATTTTAACA
TGTGGAAAAATAACATGGTAGAGCAGATGCAGGAGGATGTAATCAGTTTATGGGATCAAAGTCTACAGCC
ATGTGTAAAGCTAACTCCTCTCTGCGTAACTTTAAATTGTACTGATGCTAAAGTGATCCTTGACACAAAC
ACAACCCAAGCCCCAAGCACAAACACAACCACCACAAACACAACCACTGTCCCTAGAGTAAACACAACAG
ACGAAGTAAAAAACTGTTCTTTTAATACAACCACAGTAATAAGAGATAAGAAGCAGAAGGTCCATGCACT
TTTTTATAGGCTTGATATAGTACCAATAGATAACAGTGGTCAAATGGATAACAGTAGTAGTAGGGAGTAT
AGGTTAATAAATTGTAATACTTCAGTTATTAAGCAGGCTTGTCCAAAAATATCCTTTGATCCAATTCCTA
TACATTATTGTACTCCTGCTGGTTATGTGATTTTAAAGTGTAATGATAAGAAGTTCAATGGGACAGGGCC
ATGTAGAAATGTCAGCTCAGTACAATGCACACATGGAATTAAGCCAGTGGTATCAACTCAATTGCTGTTA
AATGGCAGTCTAGCTGAAGAAGATATAATAATCAGATCTGAAAATCTCACAAACAATGCAAAAACCATAA
TAGTGCACCTTAATAAATCTGTAGAAATCAATTGTACCAGACCCTCCAACAATACAAGAAAAGGTACAAC
TATAGGACCAGGACAAGTATTCTATAGAACGGGAGAAATAATAGGAGATATAAGACAAGCACATTGTGAG
ATTAATGGAACAAAATGGAAGGAAGTGTTAACACAGGTAGCTAAAGAATTACAAAAGCACTTTAACAATA
AGCCAATAAAATTTCAACCACCCTCAGGAGGAGATCTAGAAATTACAACTCATCATTTCAATTGTAGAGG
GGAATTTTTCTATTGCAATACATCAAACCTGTTTAATAGTACTTATAATAACACTGAGTTAACTGTAGGT
AATAATACTGATAATGATACTATCACGCTTCCATGCAGGATAAAGCAAATTATAAACATGTGGCAGGGAG
CAGGACAAGCAATGTATGCTCCTCCCATCAGTGGAAAAATTAATTGTATATCAAATATTACAGGAATATT
ATTGACAAGAGATGGTGGTAATAATGCAACAAATGAAGAGATCTTCAGACCTGAAGGAGGAAATATAAAG
GACAATTGGAGAAGTGAATTATATAAATATAAAGTAGTACAAATTGAACCACTAGGAATAGCACCCACCA
GGGCAAAGAGAAGAGTGGTGGAGAGAGAAAAAAGAGCAGTGGGAATAGGAGCTATGATCTTTGGGTTCTT
AGGAGCAGCCGGAAGCACTATGGGCGCAGCGTCAATAACGCTGACGGTACAGGCCAGACAATTATTGTCT
GGTATAGTGCAACAGCAAAACAATTTGCTGAGGGCTATAGAGGCGCAGCAGCATATGTTGCAACTCACAG
TCTGGGGCATTAAACAGCTCCAGGCAAGAGTCCTGGCTGTGGAAAGATACCTAAAGGATCAAAAGTTCCT
AGGACTTTGGGGCTGCTCTGGAAAAATCATCTGCACCACTGCTGTGCCCTGGAACTCCACTTGGAGTAAT
AAATCTTTTGATGAGATTTGGAACAACATGACATGGGCAGAATGGGAAAGAGAAATTAGCAATTACACAA
ACCAAATATATGACATACTTACAGAATCACAGAACCAGCAGGACAGGAATGAAAAGGATTTGTTAGAATT
AGATAAATGGACAAGTCTGTGGAGTTGGTTTGACATAACAAATTGGCTGTGGTATATAAAAATATTTATA
ATGATAGTAGGAGGTTTAATAGGTTTAAGAATAATTTTTGCTGTGCTTTCTATAGTAAATAGAGTTAGGC
AGGGTTACTCACCTTTGTCTTTCCAGATCCCTACCCATCAGCAGAGGGAACCAGACAGGCCCGAAAGAAC
CGAAGAAGGAGGTGGCGAGCAAGGCAGAGACAGATCCGTGAGATTAGTGAGCGGGTTCTTAGCGCTTGCG
TGGGACGACCTACGGAGCCTGTGCCTCTTCAGCTACCACCTCTTGAGAAACTTCATCTCGATTGCAGCGA
GGACTGTGGAACTTCTGGGACGCAGCAGCCTCAAGGGACTGAGACGGGGGTGGGAAGGTCTTAAATATCT
AGGGAATCTTCTGTTATATTGGGGCCAGGAACTAAAAATTAGTGCTATCTCTTTGCTTGATGCCACAGCA
ATAACAATAGCGGGGTGGACAGATAGGATTATAGAACTAGCACAAGGAGTTGGGAGAGCCATTCTACATA
TACCTAGGAGAATCAGACAGGGGTTGGAAAGGGCTTTGCTATAA
